Addgene plasmid #77657: RIOK1 gRNA (BRDN0001144919)
Purpose: 3rd generation lentiviral gRNA plasmid targeting human RIOK1
Depositing lab: John Doench & David Root. Depositing organization: Broad Institute. Publication: Optimized sgRNA design to maximize activity and minimize off-target effects of CRISPR-Cas9. Doench JG, Fusi N, Sullender M, Hegde M, Vaimberg EW, Donovan KF, Smith I, Tothova Z, Wilen C, Orchard R, Virgin HW, Listgarten J, Root DE. Nat Biotechnol. 2016 Jan 18. doi: 10.1038/nbt.3437. PubMed 26780180.
Backbone
  Vector backbone: lentiGuide-Puro
  Backbone manufacturer: Zhang Lab (Addgene plasmid # 52963)
  Vector type: Mammalian Expression, Lentiviral, CRISPR
  Selectable markers: Puromycin
Growth in bacteria
  Bacterial resistance: Ampicillin, 100 μg/mL
  Growth temperature: 37°C
  Growth strain: DH5alpha
  Copy number: High Copy
Gene/Insert
  Gene/Insert name: RIOK1 (alt names: RIOK1; NM_031480.2)
  gRNA/shRNA sequence: AGGAGTTGGAAAACTCGCCA
  Species: H. sapiens (human)
  Entrez Gene: RIOK1 (a.k.a. AD034, RIO1, RRP10, bA288G3.1)
  Promoter: hU6
  Cloning method: Unknown
  Sequencing primers: 5′ U6-F; 3′ pS2-R
Terms and licenses: Academic/Nonprofit Terms; Industry Terms: Not Available to Industry
Depositor comments: The gRNA was designed to target the following Genbank reference sequence(s): NM_031480.2. Note that this plasmid does NOT contain Cas9. It should be used in conjunction with lentiCas9-Blast (Addgene #52962) or otherwise with cell lines already expressing Cas9. Browse the full kinome gRNA library at http://www.addgene.org/pooled-library/broadgpp-human-kinome/ or visit http://www.broadinstitute.org/rnai/public/ for detailed protocols and information.
How to cite: RIOK1 gRNA (BRDN0001144919) was a gift from John Doench & David Root (Addgene plasmid # 77657 ; http://n2t.net/addgene:77657 ; RRID:Addgene_77657)
