[The description below was written by a language model from this plasmid's Addgene catalogue record and pLannotate feature annotations shown in this document.]
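Description:
RIOK1 gRNA (BRDN0001144919) is a third-generation lentiviral CRISPR guide plasmid built on the lentiGuide-Puro backbone. It carries a single guide RNA designed against the human RIOK1 gene, which encodes a RIO-family kinase. The assembled sequence is 8,323 nt. The plasmid is propagated in E. coli as a high-copy construct through a ColE1/pUC-type origin with ampicillin selection (AmpR). It also retains an f1 origin and remnants of a cloning-vector lac region, including flanking T7 and T3 promoters.

The lentiviral transfer cassette begins with an RSV promoter fused to a truncated HIV-1 5' LTR, which makes genomic RNA production Tat-independent. This is followed by the Ψ packaging signal with a partial gag sequence and the Rev response element. The cassette ends in a ΔU3 self-inactivating 3' LTR with a downstream SV40 polyadenylation signal. Between the LTRs, a human U6 RNA polymerase III promoter drives the RIOK1-targeting spacer fused to the Streptococcus pyogenes Cas9 guide scaffold, and a cPPT/CTS element lies just after it. A separate EF-1α promoter, comprising the core promoter and intron A, expresses puromycin N-acetyltransferase so that transduced mammalian cells can be selected. A WPRE placed after this cassette enhances transcript expression.

The plasmid does not encode Cas9. It is meant to be used with a separate Cas9 vector or in cells that already express Cas9, where it directs cleavage and knockout of RIOK1. It belongs to a human kinome guide collection whose guides were chosen using optimized sgRNA design rules for high on-target activity and low off-target effects.
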