Features (pLannotate 1.2.2; 29 found; start..end, strand, type, name):
     14..80      +  CDS            small t antigen (fragment): SV40 (simian virus 40) small t antigen
    106..317     +  promoter       EF-1α core promoter: core promoter for human elongation factor EF-1α
    318..1256    +  intron         EF-1α intron A: intron upstream of the start codon of human EF-1α
   1278..1877    +  CDS            PuroR (fragment): puromycin N-acetyltransferase; pac from Streptomyces; confers resistance to puromycin
   1893..2481    +  misc_feature   WPRE: woodchuck hepatitis virus posttranscriptional regulatory element
   2532..2551    +  misc_feature   cPPT/CTS (fragment): central polypurine tract and central termination sequence of HIV-1
   2553..2786    +  LTR            3' LTR (ΔU3): self-inactivating 3' long terminal repeat (LTR) from HIV-1
   2864..2985    +  polyA_signal   SV40 poly(A) signal: SV40 polyadenylation signal
   3025..3160    +  rep_origin     SV40 ori: SV40 origin of replication
   3181..3199    -  promoter       T7 promoter: promoter for bacteriophage T7 RNA polymerase
   3207..3362    +  CDS            lacZα (fragment): LacZα fragment of β-galactosidase; lacZ fragment
   3367..3795    +  rep_origin     f1 ori (sequence partly withheld): f1 bacteriophage origin of replication; arrow indicates direction of (+) strand synthesis
   3848..3952    +  promoter       AmpR promoter: bla
   3953..4813    +  CDS            AmpR: β-lactamase; bla; confers resistance to ampicillin, carbenicillin, and related antibiotics
   4984..5572    +  rep_origin     ori: high-copy-number ColE1/pMB1/pBR322/pUC origin of replication
   5755..5847    +  CDS            lacI (fragment): lac repressor; lacI; The lac repressor binds to the lac operator to inhibit transcription in E. coli. This inhibition can be relieved by adding lactose or isopropyl-β-D-thiogalactopyranoside (IPTG).
   5860..5881    +  protein_bind   CAP binding site: CAP binding activates transcription in the presence of cAMP. E. coli catabolite activator protein
   5896..5926    +  promoter       lac promoter: promoter for the E. coli lac operon
   5934..5950    +  protein_bind   lac operator: The lac repressor binds to the lac operator to inhibit transcription in E. coli. This inhibition can be relieved by adding lactose or isopropyl-β-D-thiogalactopyranoside (IPTG). lac repressor encoded by lacI
   5995..6013    +  promoter       T3 promoter: promoter for bacteriophage T3 RNA polymerase
   6041..6267    +  promoter       RSV promoter: Rous sarcoma virus enhancer/promoter
   6268..6448    +  LTR            5' LTR (truncated): truncated 5' long terminal repeat (LTR) from HIV-1
   6495..6620    +  misc_feature   HIV-1 Ψ: packaging signal of human immunodeficiency virus type 1
   6604..6967    +  CDS            HIV-1 gag (fragment): gag protein from human immunodeficiency virus 1; gag
   7113..7346    +  misc_feature   RRE: The Rev response element (RRE) of HIV-1 allows for Rev-dependent mRNA export from the nucleus to the cytoplasm.
   7723..7749    +  CDS            Rev (fragment): human immunodeficiency virus 1 (HIV-1) Rev protein; rev; enhances nuclear export of unspliced and incompletely spliced viral mRNAs
   7753..7993    +  promoter       U6 promoter: RNA polymerase III promoter for human U6 snRNA
   8023..8098    +  misc_RNA       gRNA scaffold: guide RNA scaffold for the Streptococcus pyogenes CRISPR/Cas9 system
   8154..8271    +  misc_feature   cPPT/CTS: central polypurine tract and central termination sequence of HIV-1
>Addgene plasmid #77657 | RIOK1 gRNA (BRDN0001144919) | addgene full sequence | sequence record 188180 | Addgene Assembled Sequence
CCCGGGTGCAAAGATGGATAAAGTTTTAAACAGAGAGGAATCTTTGCAGCTAATGGACCTTCTAGGTCTT
GAAAGGAGTGGGAATTGGCTCCGGTGCCCGTCAGTGGGCAGAGCGCACATCGCCCACAGTCCCCGAGAAG
TTGGGGGGAGGGGTCGGCAATTGATCCGGTGCCTAGAGAAGGTGGCGCGGGGTAAACTGGGAAAGTGATG
TCGTGTACTGGCTCCGCCTTTTTCCCGAGGGTGGGGGAGAACCGTATATAAGTGCAGTAGTCGCCGTGAA
CGTTCTTTTTCGCAACGGGTTTGCCGCCAGAACACAGGTAAGTGCCGTGTGTGGTTCCCGCGGGCCTGGC
CTCTTTACGGGTTATGGCCCTTGCGTGCCTTGAATTACTTCCACCTGGCTGCAGTACGTGATTCTTGATC
CCGAGCTTCGGGTTGGAAGTGGGTGGGAGAGTTCGAGGCCTTGCGCTTAAGGAGCCCCTTCGCCTCGTGC
TTGAGTTGAGGCCTGGCCTGGGCGCTGGGGCCGCCGCGTGCGAATCTGGTGGCACCTTCGCGCCTGTCTC
GCTGCTTTCGATAAGTCTCTAGCCATTTAAAATTTTTGATGACCTGCTGCGACGCTTTTTTTCTGGCAAG
ATAGTCTTGTAAATGCGGGCCAAGATCTGCACACTGGTATTTCGGTTTTTGGGGCCGCGGGCGGCGACGG
GGCCCGTGCGTCCCAGCGCACATGTTCGGCGAGGCGGGGCCTGCGAGCGCGGCCACCGAGAATCGGACGG
GGGTAGTCTCAAGCTGGCCGGCCTGCTCTGGTGCCTGGCCTCGCGCCGCCGTGTATCGCCCCGCCCTGGG
CGGCAAGGCTGGCCCGGTCGGCACCAGTTGCGTGAGCGGAAAGATGGCCGCTTCCCGGCCCTGCTGCAGG
GAGCTCAAAATGGAGGACGCGGCGCTCGGGAGAGCGGGCGGGTGAGTCACCCACACAAAGGAAAAGGGCC
TTTCCGTCCTCAGCCGTCGCTTCATGTGACTCCACGGAGTACCGGGCGCCGTCCAGGCACCTCGATTAGT
TCTCGAGCTTTTGGAGTACGTCGTCTTTAGGTTGGGGGGAGGGGTTTTATGCGATGGAGTTTCCCCACAC
TGAGTGGGTGGAGACTGAAGTTAGGCCAGCTTGGCACTTGATGTAATTCTCCTTGGAATTTGCCCTTTTT
GAGTTTGGATCTTGGTTCATTCTCAAGCCTCAGACAGTGGTTCAAAGTTTTTTTCTTCCATTTCAGGTGT
CGTGACGTACGGCCACCATGACCGAGTACAAGCCCACGGTGCGCCTCGCCACCCGCGACGACGTCCCCAG
GGCCGTACGCACCCTCGCCGCCGCGTTCGCCGACTACCCCGCCACGCGCCACACCGTCGATCCGGACCGC
CACATCGAGCGGGTCACCGAGCTGCAAGAACTCTTCCTCACGCGCGTCGGGCTCGACATCGGCAAGGTGT
GGGTCGCGGACGACGGCGCCGCCGTGGCGGTCTGGACCACGCCGGAGAGCGTCGAAGCGGGGGCGGTGTT
CGCCGAGATCGGCCCGCGCATGGCCGAGTTGAGCGGTTCCCGGCTGGCCGCGCAGCAACAGATGGAAGGC
CTCCTGGCGCCGCACCGGCCCAAGGAGCCCGCGTGGTTCCTGGCCACCGTCGGAGTCTCGCCCGACCACC
AGGGCAAGGGTCTGGGCAGCGCCGTCGTGCTCCCCGGAGTGGAGGCGGCCGAGCGCGCCGGGGTGCCCGC
CTTCCTGGAGACCTCCGCGCCCCGCAACCTCCCCTTCTACGAGCGGCTCGGCTTCACCGTCACCGCCGAC
GTCGAGGTGCCCGAAGGACCGCGCACCTGGTGCATGACCCGCAAGCCCGGTGCCTGAACGCGTTAAGTCG
ACAATCAACCTCTGGATTACAAAATTTGTGAAAGATTGACTGGTATTCTTAACTATGTTGCTCCTTTTAC
GCTATGTGGATACGCTGCTTTAATGCCTTTGTATCATGCTATTGCTTCCCGTATGGCTTTCATTTTCTCC
TCCTTGTATAAATCCTGGTTGCTGTCTCTTTATGAGGAGTTGTGGCCCGTTGTCAGGCAACGTGGCGTGG
TGTGCACTGTGTTTGCTGACGCAACCCCCACTGGTTGGGGCATTGCCACCACCTGTCAGCTCCTTTCCGG
GACTTTCGCTTTCCCCCTCCCTATTGCCACGGCGGAACTCATCGCCGCCTGCCTTGCCCGCTGCTGGACA
GGGGCTCGGCTGTTGGGCACTGACAATTCCGTGGTGTTGTCGGGGAAATCATCGTCCTTTCCTTGGCTGC
TCGCCTGTGTTGCCACCTGGATTCTGCGCGGGACGTCCTTCTGCTACGTCCCTTCGGCCCTCAATCCAGC
GGACCTTCCTTCCCGCGGCCTGCTGCCGGCTCTGCGGCCTCTTCCGCGTCTTCGCCTTCGCCCTCAGACG
AGTCGGATCTCCCTTTGGGCCGCCTCCCCGCGTCGACTTTAAGACCAATGACTTACAAGGCAGCTGTAGA
TCTTAGCCACTTTTTAAAAGAAAAGGGGGGACTGGAAGGGCTAATTCACTCCCAACGAAGACAAGATCTG
CTTTTTGCTTGTACTGGGTCTCTCTGGTTAGACCAGATCTGAGCCTGGGAGCTCTCTGGCTAACTAGGGA
ACCCACTGCTTAAGCCTCAATAAAGCTTGCCTTGAGTGCTTCAAGTAGTGTGTGCCCGTCTGTTGTGTGA
CTCTGGTAACTAGAGATCCCTCAGACCCTTTTAGTCAGTGTGGAAAATCTCTAGCAGTACGTATAGTAGT
TCATGTCATCTTATTATTCAGTATTTATAACTTGCAAAGAAATGAATATCAGAGAGTGAGAGGAACTTGT
TTATTGCAGCTTATAATGGTTACAAATAAAGCAATAGCATCACAAATTTCACAAATAAAGCATTTTTTTC
ACTGCATTCTAGTTGTGGTTTGTCCAAACTCATCAATGTATCTTATCATGTCTGGCTCTAGCTATCCCGC
CCCTAACTCCGCCCATCCCGCCCCTAACTCCGCCCAGTTCCGCCCATTCTCCGCCCCATGGCTGACTAAT
TTTTTTTATTTATGCAGAGGCCGAGGCCGCCTCGGCCTCTGAGCTATTCCAGAAGTAGTGAGGAGGCTTT
TTTGGAGGCCTAGGGACGTACCCAATTCGCCCTATAGTGAGTCGTATTACGCGCGCTCACTGGCCGTCGT
TTTACAACGTCGTGACTGGGAAAACCCTGGCGTTACCCAACTTAATCGCCTTGCAGCACATCCCCCTTTC
GCCAGCTGGCGTAATAGCGAAGAGGCCCGCACCGATCGCCCTTCCCAACAGTTGCGCAGCCTGAATGGCG
AATGGG
[124 nt withheld, positions 3367-3490]
C
[91 nt withheld, positions 3492-3582]
A
[49 nt withheld, positions 3584-3632]
CCTTTGACGTTGGAGTCCACGTTCTTT
[37 nt withheld, positions 3660-3696]
ACCCTATCTCGGTCTATTCTTTTGATTTATAAGGGATTTTGCCGATTTCGGCCTATTGGTTAAAAAATGA
GCTGATTTAACAAAAATTTAACGCGAATTTTAACAAAATATTAACGCTTACAATTTAGGTGGCACTTTTC
GGGGAAATGTGCGCGGAACCCCTATTTGTTTATTTTTCTAAATACATTCAAATATGTATCCGCTCATGAG
ACAATAACCCTGATAAATGCTTCAATAATATTGAAAAAGGAAGAGTATGAGTATTCAACATTTCCGTGTC
GCCCTTATTCCCTTTTTTGCGGCATTTTGCCTTCCTGTTTTTGCTCACCCAGAAACGCTGGTGAAAGTAA
AAGATGCTGAAGATCAGTTGGGTGCACGAGTGGGTTACATCGAACTGGATCTCAACAGCGGTAAGATCCT
TGAGAGTTTTCGCCCCGAAGAACGTTTTCCAATGATGAGCACTTTTAAAGTTCTGCTATGTGGCGCGGTA
TTATCCCGTATTGACGCCGGGCAAGAGCAACTCGGTCGCCGCATACACTATTCTCAGAATGACTTGGTTG
AGTACTCACCAGTCACAGAAAAGCATCTTACGGATGGCATGACAGTAAGAGAATTATGCAGTGCTGCCAT
AACCATGAGTGATAACACTGCGGCCAACTTACTTCTGACAACGATCGGAGGACCGAAGGAGCTAACCGCT
TTTTTGCACAACATGGGGGATCATGTAACTCGCCTTGATCGTTGGGAACCGGAGCTGAATGAAGCCATAC
CAAACGACGAGCGTGACACCACGATGCCTGTAGCAATGGCAACAACGTTGCGCAAACTATTAACTGGCGA
ACTACTTACTCTAGCTTCCCGGCAACAATTAATAGACTGGATGGAGGCGGATAAAGTTGCAGGACCACTT
CTGCGCTCGGCCCTTCCGGCTGGCTGGTTTATTGCTGATAAATCTGGAGCCGGTGAGCGTGGGTCTCGCG
GTATCATTGCAGCACTGGGGCCAGATGGTAAGCCCTCCCGTATCGTAGTTATCTACACGACGGGGAGTCA
GGCAACTATGGATGAACGAAATAGACAGATCGCTGAGATAGGTGCCTCACTGATTAAGCATTGGTAACTG
TCAGACCAAGTTTACTCATATATACTTTAGATTGATTTAAAACTTCATTTTTAATTTAAAAGGATCTAGG
TGAAGATCCTTTTTGATAATCTCATGACCAAAATCCCTTAACGTGAGTTTTCGTTCCACTGAGCGTCAGA
CCCCGTAGAAAAGATCAAAGGATCTTCTTGAGATCCTTTTTTTCTGCGCGTAATCTGCTGCTTGCAAACA
AAAAAACCACCGCTACCAGCGGTGGTTTGTTTGCCGGATCAAGAGCTACCAACTCTTTTTCCGAAGGTAA
CTGGCTTCAGCAGAGCGCAGATACCAAATACTGTTCTTCTAGTGTAGCCGTAGTTAGGCCACCACTTCAA
GAACTCTGTAGCACCGCCTACATACCTCGCTCTGCTAATCCTGTTACCAGTGGCTGCTGCCAGTGGCGAT
AAGTCGTGTCTTACCGGGTTGGACTCAAGACGATAGTTACCGGATAAGGCGCAGCGGTCGGGCTGAACGG
GGGGTTCGTGCACACAGCCCAGCTTGGAGCGAACGACCTACACCGAACTGAGATACCTACAGCGTGAGCT
ATGAGAAAGCGCCACGCTTCCCGAAGGGAGAAAGGCGGACAGGTATCCGGTAAGCGGCAGGGTCGGAACA
GGAGAGCGCACGAGGGAGCTTCCAGGGGGAAACGCCTGGTATCTTTATAGTCCTGTCGGGTTTCGCCACC
TCTGACTTGAGCGTCGATTTTTGTGATGCTCGTCAGGGGGGCGGAGCCTATGGAAAAACGCCAGCAACGC
GGCCTTTTTACGGTTCCTGGCCTTTTGCTGGCCTTTTGCTCACATGTTCTTTCCTGCGTTATCCCCTGAT
TCTGTGGATAACCGTATTACCGCCTTTGAGTGAGCTGATACCGCTCGCCGCAGCCGAACGACCGAGCGCA
GCGAGTCAGTGAGCGAGGAAGCGGAAGAGCGCCCAATACGCAAACCGCCTCTCCCCGCGCGTTGGCCGAT
TCATTAATGCAGCTGGCACGACAGGTTTCCCGACTGGAAAGCGGGCAGTGAGCGCAACGCAATTAATGTG
AGTTAGCTCACTCATTAGGCACCCCAGGCTTTACACTTTATGCTTCCGGCTCGTATGTTGTGTGGAATTG
TGAGCGGATAACAATTTCACACAGGAAACAGCTATGACCATGATTACGCCAAGCGCGCAATTAACCCTCA
CTAAAGGGAACAAAAGCTGGAGCTGCAAGCTTAATGTAGTCTTATGCAATACTCTTGTAGTCTTGCAACA
TGGTAACGATGAGTTAGCAACATGCCTTACAAGGAGAGAAAAAGCACCGTGCATGCCGATTGGTGGAAGT
AAGGTGGTACGATCGTGCCTTATTAGGAAGGCAACAGACGGGTCTGACATGGATTGGACGAACCACTGAA
TTGCCGCATTGCAGAGATATTGTATTTAAGTGCCTAGCTCGATACATAAACGGGTCTCTCTGGTTAGACC
AGATCTGAGCCTGGGAGCTCTCTGGCTAACTAGGGAACCCACTGCTTAAGCCTCAATAAAGCTTGCCTTG
AGTGCTTCAAGTAGTGTGTGCCCGTCTGTTGTGTGACTCTGGTAACTAGAGATCCCTCAGACCCTTTTAG
TCAGTGTGGAAAATCTCTAGCAGTGGCGCCCGAACAGGGACTTGAAAGCGAAAGGGAAACCAGAGGAGCT
CTCTCGACGCAGGACTCGGCTTGCTGAAGCGCGCACGGCAAGAGGCGAGGGGCGGCGACTGGTGAGTACG
CCAAAAATTTTGACTAGCGGAGGCTAGAAGGAGAGAGATGGGTGCGAGAGCGTCAGTATTAAGCGGGGGA
GAATTAGATCGCGATGGGAAAAAATTCGGTTAAGGCCAGGGGGAAAGAAAAAATATAAATTAAAACATAT
AGTATGGGCAAGCAGGGAGCTAGAACGATTCGCAGTTAATCCTGGCCTGTTAGAAACATCAGAAGGCTGT
AGACAAATACTGGGACAGCTACAACCATCCCTTCAGACAGGATCAGAAGAACTTAGATCATTATATAATA
CAGTAGCAACCCTCTATTGTGTGCATCAAAGGATAGAGATAAAAGACACCAAGGAAGCTTTAGACAAGAT
AGAGGAAGAGCAAAACAAAAGTAAGACCACCGCACAGCAAGCGGCCGCTGATCTTCAGACCTGGAGGAGG
AGATATGAGGGACAATTGGAGAAGTGAATTATATAAATATAAAGTAGTAAAAATTGAACCATTAGGAGTA
GCACCCACCAAGGCAAAGAGAAGAGTGGTGCAGAGAGAAAAAAGAGCAGTGGGAATAGGAGCTTTGTTCC
TTGGGTTCTTGGGAGCAGCAGGAAGCACTATGGGCGCAGCGTCAATGACGCTGACGGTACAGGCCAGACA
ATTATTGTCTGGTATAGTGCAGCAGCAGAACAATTTGCTGAGGGCTATTGAGGCGCAACAGCATCTGTTG
CAACTCACAGTCTGGGGCATCAAGCAGCTCCAGGCAAGAATCCTGGCTGTGGAAAGATACCTAAAGGATC
AACAGCTCCTGGGGATTTGGGGTTGCTCTGGAAAACTCATTTGCACCACTGCTGTGCCTTGGAATGCTAG
TTGGAGTAATAAATCTCTGGAACAGATTTGGAATCACACGACCTGGATGGAGTGGGACAGAGAAATTAAC
AATTACACAAGCTTAATACACTCCTTAATTGAAGAATCGCAAAACCAGCAAGAAAAGAATGAACAAGAAT
TATTGGAATTAGATAAATGGGCAAGTTTGTGGAATTGGTTTAACATAACAAATTGGCTGTGGTATATAAA
ATTATTCATAATGATAGTAGGAGGCTTGGTAGGTTTAAGAATAGTTTTTGCTGTACTTTCTATAGTGAAT
AGAGTTAGGCAGGGATATTCACCATTATCGTTTCAGACCCACCTCCCAACCCCGAGGGGACCCAGAGAGG
GCCTATTTCCCATGATTCCTTCATATTTGCATATACGATACAAGGCTGTTAGAGAGATAATTAGAATTAA
TTTGACTGTAAACACAAAGATATTAGTACAAAATACGTGACGTAGAAAGTAATAATTTCTTGGGTAGTTT
GCAGTTTTAAAATTATGTTTTAAAATGGACTATCATATGCTTACCGTAACTTGAAAGTATTTCGATTTCT
TGGCTTTATATATCTTGTGGAAAGGACGAAACACCGAGGAGTTGGAAAACTCGCCAGTTTTAGAGCTAGA
AATAGCAAGTTAAAATAAGGCTAGTCCGTTATCAACTTGAAAAAGTGGCACCGAGTCGGTGCTTTTTTAA
GCTTGGCGTAACTAGATCTTGAGACAAATGGCAGTATTCATCCACAATTTTAAAAGAAAAGGGGGGATTG
GGGGGTACAGTGCAGGGGAAAGAATAGTAGACATAATAGCAACAGACATACAAACTAAAGAATTACAAAA
ACAAATTACAAAAATTCAAAATTTTCGGGTTTATTACAGGGACAGCAGAGATCCACTTTGGCGCCGGCTC
GAGGGGG
