>Addgene plasmid #77657 | RIOK1 gRNA (BRDN0001144919) | depositor partial sequence | sequence record 145117 | Target Sequence
AGGAGTTGGAAAACTCGCCA
