>Addgene plasmid #77657 | RIOK1 gRNA (BRDN0001144919) | addgene partial sequence | sequence record 188179 | hU6-F
TAGAAAGTAATAATTTCTTGGGTAGTTTGCAGTTTTAAAATTATGTTTTAAAATGGACTATCATATGCTT
ACCGTAACTTGAAAGTATTTCGATTTCTTGGCTTTATATATCTTGTGGAAAGGACGAAACACCGAGGAGT
TGGAAAACTCGCCAGTTTTAGAGCTAGAAATAGCAAGTTAAAATAAGGCTAGTCCGTTATCAACTTGAAA
AAGTGGCACCGAGTCGGTGCTTTTTTAAGCTTGGCGTAACTAGATCTTGAGACAAATGGCAGTATTCATC
CACAATTTTAAAAGAAAAGGGGGGATTGGGGGGTACAGTGCAGGGGAAAGAATAGTAGACATAATAGCAA
CAGACATACAAACTAAAGAATTACAAAAACAAATTACAAAAATTCAAAATTTTCGGGTTTATTACAGGGA
CAGCAGAGATCCACTTTGGCGCCGGCTCGAGGGGGCCCGGGTGCAAAGATGGATAAAGTTTTAAACAGAG
AGGAATCTTTGCAGCTAATGGACCTTCTAGGTCTTGAAAGGAGTGGGAATTGGCTCCGGTGCCCGTCAGT
GGGCAGAGCG
